Addgene plasmid #128699: pDM304_DPAKa(GBD)-YFP
Depositing lab: Igor Weber. Publication: Quantitative imaging of Rac1 activity in Dictyostelium cells with a fluorescently labelled GTPase-binding domain from DPAKa kinase. Marinovic M, Sostar M, Filic V, Antolovic V, Weber I. Histochem Cell Biol. 2016 Sep;146(3):267-79. doi: 10.1007/s00418-016-1440-9. Epub 2016 Apr 28. PubMed 27126594.
Backbone
  Vector backbone: pDM304
  Backbone manufacturer: Veltman et al (2009)
  Vector type: Dictyostelium discoideum expression vector
  Selectable markers: Neomycin (select with G418)
Growth in bacteria
  Bacterial resistance: Ampicillin, 100 μg/mL
  Growth temperature: 37°C
  Growth strain: DH5alpha
  Copy number: High Copy
Gene/Insert
  Gene/Insert name: GBD domain (aa 731-890) of DPAKa (alt names: pakA; dpak1)
  Species: Dictyostelium discoideum
  Mutation: none
  Tag / fusion protein: YFP (C terminal on insert)
  Cloning method: Restriction Enzyme; 5′ cloning site unknown (unknown if destroyed); 3′ cloning site unknown (unknown if destroyed)
Terms and licenses: Academic/Nonprofit Terms; Industry Terms: Not Available to Industry
Depositor comments: Addgene NGS results verified the insert of this plasmid but cannot confirm the entire backbone sequence. We recommend doing additional diagnostic tests before use. Depositor confirms plasmid functions as described in their publication.
How to cite: pDM304_DPAKa(GBD)-YFP was a gift from Igor Weber (Addgene plasmid # 128699 ; http://n2t.net/addgene:128699 ; RRID:Addgene_128699)
