[The description below was written by a language model from this plasmid's Addgene catalogue record.]
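Description:
pDM304_DPAKa(GBD)-YFP is an expression vector for the social amoeba Dictyostelium discoideum, built on the pDM304 backbone. It is propagated in E. coli as a high-copy plasmid under ampicillin selection, and transformed Dictyostelium cells are selected with G418 through a neomycin resistance marker. The record does not state the promoter driving the insert, the origins of replication, or the restriction sites used for cloning, and no feature table is provided.

The payload is the GTPase-binding domain (GBD) of the Dictyostelium kinase DPAKa (also known as pakA or dpak1), comprising amino acids 731 to 890 with no mutations, fused at its C terminus to yellow fluorescent protein. GBDs from PAK-family kinases bind selectively to the active, GTP-loaded form of Rac-type small GTPases, so a fluorescently labelled GBD relocates to wherever the active GTPase accumulates in the cell. According to the associated publication title, this fusion serves as a live-cell probe for quantitative imaging of Rac1 activity in Dictyostelium, allowing the spatial and temporal distribution of active Rac1 to be followed by fluorescence microscopy.

Repository sequencing verified the insert but could not confirm the entire backbone sequence, so additional diagnostic checks are advised before use. The depositor states that the plasmid functions as described in the publication. Distribution is limited to academic and nonprofit users.
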