>Addgene plasmid #128699 | pDM304_DPAKa(GBD)-YFP | addgene partial sequence | sequence record 254985 | Addgene Partial NGS Result
AAATGGAGAGAGAAGATAAGAAAAAAGTATCATCTTCATCAACTTCATCATCATCATCTTCAAATGGTGG
TCTATCGTCATCAGGTAAAGATCATAAAAAAGATCATAGTTCTGAAGAGAAGGAGAAAGAAAAGAAATCA
TTCTTTAACAAACTATTTAGTAAGGAAAAGAAAGATCATCATTCATCATCCAAATCACCTTCATCCGGTA
GTAGTGGTGGTGGTGAGGTGGATGAAAAGAAAAAGAAAAAGTTATCACCACGTGTTGGTACACCATTCAA
TGTGAAACACGATGTTCATGTGAATTTCAATGCTGATACTGGTTTCGAAGGTTTACCAAAGGAATGGGAG
GTTTTAATTAAATCCAATTTCCAAGAGCCAGAGGTTATGCAACATCCCGAAGAAGTTTTGGATGTAGTTA
AATTCCATGCTCAATATCAGGGATTGGCTTCTGCACCTGCAATGCATGCACCATCCATTCCATTGACTAG
TAGTAGTAAAGGTGAAGAACTTTTCACTGGAGTTGTCCCAATTCTTGTTGAATTAGATGGTGATGTTAAT
GGGCACAAATTTTCTGTCAGTGGAGAGGGTGAAGGTGATGCAACATACGGAAAACTTACCCTTAAATTTA
TTTGCACTACTGGAAAACTACCTGTTCCATGGCCAACACTTGTCACTACTTTCGGTTATGGTCTCCAATG
CTTTGCTAGATACCCAGATCATATGAAACGGCATGACTTTTTCAAGAGTGCCATGCCCGAAGGTTATGTA
CAGGAAAGAACTATATTTTTCAAAGATGACGGGAACTACAAGACACGTGCTGAAGTCAAGTTTGAAGGTG
ATACCCTTGTTAATAGAATCGAGTTAAAAGGTATTGATTTTAAAGAAGATGGAAACATTCTTGGACACAA
ATTGGAATACAACTATAACTCACACAATGTATACATCATGGCAGACAAACAAAAGAATGGAATCAAAGTT
AACTTCAAAATTAGACACAACATTGAAGATGGAAGCGTTCAACTAGCAGACCATTATCAACAAAATACTC
CAATTGGCGATGGCCCTGTCCTTTTACCAGACAATCATTACCTGTCCTATCAATCTGCCCTTTCGAAAGA
TCCCAACGAGAAGAGAGACCACATGGTCCTTCTTGAGTTTGTAACAGCTGCTGGGATTACACTCGGCATG
GATGAACTATACAAATAATCT
